Addgene plasmid #20154: YF-Tiam1
Depositing lab: Tobias Meyer. Depositing organization: Stanford University. Publication: An inducible translocation strategy to rapidly activate and inhibit small GTPase signaling pathways. Inoue T, Heo WD, Grimley JS, Wandless TJ, Meyer T. Nat Methods. 2005 Jun . 2(6):415-8. 10.1038/nmeth763 PubMed 15908919.
Backbone
  Vector backbone: EYFP-C1
  Backbone manufacturer: Clontech
  Backbone size w/o insert (bp): 4733
  Vector type: Mammalian Expression
  Selectable markers: Neomycin (select with G418)
Growth in bacteria
  Bacterial resistance: Kanamycin, 50 μg/mL
  Growth temperature: 37°C
  Growth strain: DH5alpha
  Copy number: Unknown
Gene/Insert
  Gene/Insert name: YFP-FKBP-Tiam1 (alt name: Tiam1)
  Species: H. sapiens (human)
  Entrez Gene: TIAM1 (a.k.a. NEDLDS, TIAM-1)
  Cloning method: Restriction Enzyme; 5′ cloning site Xho1 (not destroyed); 3′ cloning site SacII (not destroyed)
  Sequencing primers: 5′ n/a
Terms and licenses: Academic/Nonprofit Terms; Industry Terms: Not Available to Industry
How to cite: YF-Tiam1 was a gift from Tobias Meyer (Addgene plasmid # 20154 ; http://n2t.net/addgene:20154 ; RRID:Addgene_20154)
