[The description below was written by a language model from this plasmid's Addgene catalogue record and pLannotate feature annotations shown in this document.]
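Description:
YF-Tiam1 is a mammalian expression plasmid built on the Clontech EYFP-C1 backbone, with a deposited full sequence of about 6.8 kb. It is propagated in E. coli through a high-copy ColE1/pUC-type origin and also carries an f1 phage origin. A single Tn5 aminoglycoside phosphotransferase gene (NeoR/KanR) serves both hosts. A bacterial bla-type promoter drives it for kanamycin selection, and the adjacent SV40 enhancer/early promoter drives it for G418 selection in mammalian cells, with an HSV TK polyadenylation signal downstream. The short ble, bGH poly(A) and SV40 large T antigen fragments in the annotation appear to be backbone remnants or partial matches rather than functional parts.

The payload is a single fusion open reading frame expressed from the human CMV immediate-early enhancer and promoter and terminated by the SV40 poly(A) signal. It reads EYFP, then an FKBP12-type domain, then a fragment of human TIAM1 of roughly 1.7 kb, with the insert cloned between XhoI and SacII sites. The automated annotation labels the FKBP module as the F36V variant (DmrB), whereas the catalogue entry simply calls it FKBP, so the exact variant should be checked against the sequence. TIAM1 is a guanine nucleotide exchange factor that activates Rac1, Cdc42 and, more weakly, RhoA. The record does not state which TIAM1 domains the fragment contains.

The associated publication describes an inducible translocation strategy for rapidly activating or inhibiting small GTPase signalling. In that context, the FKBP domain acts as a chemically inducible dimerization handle that lets a small-molecule dimerizer recruit the fluorescent Tiam1 fusion to a partner protein at a chosen cellular location. The partner construct is not described in this record. EYFP allows the relocalization to be followed by live-cell imaging.
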