Features (pLannotate 1.2.2; 16 found; start..end, strand, type, name):
     61..364     +  enhancer       CMV enhancer: human cytomegalovirus immediate early enhancer
    365..568     +  promoter       CMV promoter: human cytomegalovirus (CMV) immediate early promoter
    613..1329    +  CDS            EYFP: EYFP is a basic (constitutively fluorescent) green/yellow fluorescent protein published in 1996, derived from Aequorea victoria. It is reported to be a very rapidly-maturing weak dimer with high acid sensitivity.
   1342..1662    +  CDS            DmrB: F36V mutant of FK506-binding protein FKBP12 binds synthetic ligands that do not bind wild-type FKBP
   1732..3471    +  CDS            TIAM1 (fragment): TIAM1_HUMAN - Experimental evidence at protein level: Swiss-Prot protein existence level 1. Guanyl-nucleotide exchange factor that activates RHO-like proteins and connects extracellular signals to cytoskeletal activities. Activates RAC1, CDC42, and to a lesser extent RHOA and their downstream signaling to regulate processes like cell adhesion and cell migration. From Homo sapiens (Human).
   3474..3496    +  misc_feature   MCS (fragment): multiple cloning site
   3508..3592    +  CDS            large T antigen (fragment): large T antigen from SV40 (simian virus 40)
   3615..3736    +  polyA_signal   SV40 poly(A) signal: SV40 polyadenylation signal
   3770..4198    -  rep_origin     f1 ori (sequence partly withheld): f1 bacteriophage origin of replication; arrow indicates direction of (+) strand synthesis
   4225..4329    +  promoter       AmpR promoter: bla
   4331..4688    +  promoter       SV40 promoter: SV40 enhancer and early promoter
   4723..5517    +  CDS            NeoR/KanR: aminoglycoside phosphotransferase from Tn5; aph(3')-II (or nptII); confers resistance to neomycin, kanamycin, and G418 (Geneticin®)
   5538..5690    +  CDS            ble (fragment): BLE_KLEPN - Experimental evidence at protein level: Swiss-Prot protein existence level 1. Binding protein with a strong affinity to the bleomycin family of antibiotics. Binds to CL990; an antimitotic-antibiotic compound. From Klebsiella pneumoniae.
   5749..5796    +  polyA_signal   HSV TK poly(A) signal: herpes simplex virus thymidine kinase polyadenylation signal (Cole and Stacy, 1985)
   5887..5903    -  polyA_signal   bGH poly(A) signal (fragment): bovine growth hormone polyadenylation signal
   6125..6713    +  rep_origin     ori: high-copy-number ColE1/pMB1/pBR322/pUC origin of replication
>Addgene plasmid #20154 | YF-Tiam1 | depositor full sequence | sequence record 9491 | Author sequence
TAGTTATTAATAGTAATCAATTACGGGGTCATTAGTTCATAGCCCATATATGGAGTTCCGCGTTACATAA
CTTACGGTAAATGGCCCGCCTGGCTGACCGCCCAACGACCCCCGCCCATTGACGTCAATAATGACGTATG
TTCCCATAGTAACGCCAATAGGGACTTTCCATTGACGTCAATGGGTGGAGTATTTACGGTAAACTGCCCA
CTTGGCAGTACATCAAGTGTATCATATGCCAAGTACGCCCCCTATTGACGTCAATGACGGTAAATGGCCC
GCCTGGCATTATGCCCAGTACATGACCTTATGGGACTTTCCTACTTGGCAGTACATCTACGTATTAGTCA
TCGCTATTACCATGGTGATGCGGTTTTGGCAGTACATCAATGGGCGTGGATAGCGGTTTGACTCACGGGG
ATTTCCAAGTCTCCACCCCATTGACGTCAATGGGAGTTTGTTTTGGCACCAAAATCAACGGGACTTTCCA
AAATGTCGTAACAACTCCGCCCCATTGACGCAAATGGGCGGTAGGCGTGTACGGTGGGAGGTCTATATAA
GCAGAGCTGGTTTAGTGAACCGTCAGATCCGCTAGCGCTACCGGTCGCCACCATGGTGAGCAAGGGCGAG
GAGCTGTTCACCGGGGTGGTGCCCATCCTGGTCGAGCTGGACGGCGACGTAAACGGCCACAAGTTCAGCG
TGTCCGGCGAGGGCGAGGGCGATGCCACCTACGGCAAGCTGACCCTGAAGTTCATCTGCACCACCGGCAA
GCTGCCCGTGCCCTGGCCCACCCTCGTGACCACCTTCGGCTACGGCCTGCAGTGCTTCGCCCGCTACCCC
GACCACATGAAGCAGCACGACTTCTTCAAGTCCGCCATGCCCGAAGGCTACGTCCAGGAGCGCACCATCT
TCTTCAAGGACGACGGCAACTACAAGACCCGCGCCGAGGTGAAGTTCGAGGGCGACACCCTGGTGAACCG
CATCGAGCTGAAGGGCATCGACTTCAAGGAGGACGGCAACATCCTGGGGCACAAGCTGGAGTACAACTAC
AACAGCCACAACGTCTATATCATGGCCGACAAGCAGAAGAACGGCATCAAGGTGAACTTCAAGATCCGCC
ACAACATCGAGGACGGCAGCGTGCAGCTCGCCGACCACTACCAGCAGAACACCCCCATCGGCGACGGCCC
CGTGCTGCTGCCCGACAACCACTACCTGAGCTACCAGTCCGCCCTGAGCAAAGACCCCAACGAGAAGCGC
GATCACATGGTCCTGCTGGAGTTCGTGACCGCCGCCGGGATCACTCTCGGCATGGACGAGCTGTACAAGA
GTGCTGGTGGTGGAGTGCAGGTGGAAACCATCTCCCCAGGAGACGGGCGCACCTTCCCCAAGCGCGGCCA
GACCTGCGTGGTGCACTACACCGGGATGCTTGAAGATGGAAAGAAATTTGATTCCTCCCGGGACAGAAAC
AAGCCCTTTAAGTTTATGCTAGGCAAGCAGGAGGTGATCCGAGGCTGGGAAGAAGGGGTTGCCCAGATGA
GTGTGGGTCAGAGAGCCAAACTGACTATATCTCCAGATTATGCCTATGGTGCCACTGGGCACCCAGGCAT
CATCCCACCACATGCCACTCTCGTCTTCGATGTGGAGCTTCTAAAACTGGAAAGTGCTGGTGGTAGTGCT
GGTGGTAGTGCTGGTGGTAGTGCTGGTGGTAGTGCTGGTGGTCCTCGAGCAATGAACCCCTCTGACCAGA
ACCCATCTCCTCAGGACTCCACGGGGCCTCAGCTGGCGACCATGAGACAACTCTCGGATGCAGATAACGT
GCGCAAGGTGATCTGCGAGCTCCTGGAGACGGAGCGCACCTACGTGAAGGATTTAAACTGTCTTATGGAG
AGATACCTAAAGCCTCTTCAAAAAGAAACTTTTCTCACCCAGGATGAGCTTGACGTGCTTTTTGGAAATT
TAACGGAAATGGTAGAGTTTCAAGTAGAATTCCTTAAAACTCTAGAAGATGGAGTGAGACTGGTACCTGA
TTTGGAAAAGCTTGAGAAGGTTGATCAATTTAAGAAAGTGCTGTTCTCTCTGGGGGGATCATTCCTGTAT
TATGCTGACCGCTTCAAGCTCTACAGTGCCTTCTGCGCCATCCACACAAAAGTTCCCAAGGTCCTGGTGA
AAGCCAAGACAGACACGGCTTTCAAGGCATTCTTGGATGCCCAGAACCCGAAGCAGCAGCACTCATCCAC
GCTGGAGTCGTACCTCATCAAGCCCATCCAGAGGATCCTCAAGTACCCACTTCTGCTCAGGGAGCTGTTC
GCCCTGACCGATGCGGAGAGCGAGGAGCACTACCACCTGGACGTGGCCATCAAGACCATGAACAAGGTTG
CCAGTCACATCAATGAGATGCAGAAAATCCATGAAGAGTTTGGGGCTGTGTTTGACCAGCTGATTGCTGA
ACAGACTGGTGAGAAAAAAGAGGTTGCAGATCTGAGCATGGGAGACCTGCTTTTGCACACTACCGTGATC
TGGCTGAACCCGCCGGCCTCGCTGGGCAAGTGGAAAAAGGAACCAGAGTTGGCAGCATTCGTCTTCAAAA
CTGCTGTGGTCCTTGTGTATAAAGATGGTTCCAAACAGAAGAAGAAACTTGTAGGATCTCACAGGCTTTC
CATTTATGAGGACTGGGACCCCTTCAGATTTCGACACATGATCCCCACGGAAGCGCTGCAGGTTCGAGCT
TTGGCGAGTGCAGATGCAGAGGCAAATGCCGTGTGTGAAATTGTCCATGTAAAATCCGAGTCTGAAGGGA
GGCCGGAGAGGGTCTTTCACTTGTGCTGCAGCTCCCCAGAGAGCCGAAAGGATTTCCTAAAGGCTGTGCA
TTCAATCCTGCGTGATAAGCACAGAAGACAGCTCCTCAAAACCGAGAGCCTTCCCTCATCCCAGCAATAT
GTCCCTTTTGGAGGCAAAAGATTGTGTGCACTGAAGGGGGCCAGGCCGGCCATGAGCAGGGCAGTGTCTG
CCCCAAGCAAGTCTCTTGGGAGGAGGAGGCGGCGGCTGGCTCGAAACAGGTTTACCATTGATTCTGATGC
CGTCTCCGCAAGCAGCCCGGAGAAAGAGTCCCAGCAGCCCCCCGGTGGTGGGGACACTGACCGATGGGTA
GAGGAGCAGTTTGATCTTGCTCAGTATGAGGAGCAAGATGACATCAAGGAGACAGACATCCTCAGTGACG
ATGATGAGTTCTGTGAGTCCGTGAAGGGTGCCTCAGTGGACAGAGACCTGCAGGAGCGGCTTCAGGCCAC
CTCCATCAGTCAGCGGGAAAGAGGCCGGAAAACCCTGGATAGTCACGCGTCCCGCATGGCACAGCTCAAG
AAGCAAGCTGCCCTGTCGGGGATCAATGGAGGCCTGGAGAGCGCAAGCGAGGAAGTCATTTGGGTTAGGC
GTGAAGACTTTGCCCCCTCCAGGAAACTGAACACTGAGATCTGACCGCGGGCCCGGGATCCACCGGATCT
AGATAACTGATCATAATCAGCCATACCACATTTGTAGAGGTTTTACTTGCTTTAAAAAACCTCCCACACC
TCCCCCTGAACCTGAAACATAAAATGAATGCAATTGTTGTTGTTAACTTGTTTATTGCAGCTTATAATGG
TTACAAATAAAGCAATAGCATCACAAATTTCACAAATAAAGCATTTTTTTCACTGCATTCTAGTTGTGGT
TTGTCCAAACTCATCAATGTATCTTAAGGCGTAAATTGTAAGCGTTAATATTTTGTTAAAATTCGCGTTA
AATTTTTGTTAAATCAGCTCATTTTTTAACCAATAGGCCGAAATCGGCAAAATCCCTTATAAATCAAAAG
AATAGACCGAGATAGGGT
[37 nt withheld, positions 3869-3905]
AAAGAACGTGGACTCCAACGTCAAAGG
[49 nt withheld, positions 3933-3981]
T
[91 nt withheld, positions 3983-4073]
G
[124 nt withheld, positions 4075-4198]
CAGGTGGCACTTTTCGGGGAAATGTGCGCGGAACCCCTATTTGTTTATTTTTCTAAATACATTCAAATAT
GTATCCGCTCATGAGACAATAACCCTGATAAATGCTTCAATAATATTGAAAAAGGAAGAGTCCTGAGGCG
GAAAGAACCAGCTGTGGAATGTGTGTCAGTTAGGGTGTGGAAAGTCCCCAGGCTCCCCAGCAGGCAGAAG
TATGCAAAGCATGCATCTCAATTAGTCAGCAACCAGGTGTGGAAAGTCCCCAGGCTCCCCAGCAGGCAGA
AGTATGCAAAGCATGCATCTCAATTAGTCAGCAACCATAGTCCCGCCCCTAACTCCGCCCATCCCGCCCC
TAACTCCGCCCAGTTCCGCCCATTCTCCGCCCCATGGCTGACTAATTTTTTTTATTTATGCAGAGGCCGA
GGCCGCCTCGGCCTCTGAGCTATTCCAGAAGTAGTGAGGAGGCTTTTTTGGAGGCCTAGGCTTTTGCAAA
GATCGATCAAGAGACAGGATGAGGATCGTTTCGCATGATTGAACAAGATGGATTGCACGCAGGTTCTCCG
GCCGCTTGGGTGGAGAGGCTATTCGGCTATGACTGGGCACAACAGACAATCGGCTGCTCTGATGCCGCCG
TGTTCCGGCTGTCAGCGCAGGGGCGCCCGGTTCTTTTTGTCAAGACCGACCTGTCCGGTGCCCTGAATGA
ACTGCAAGACGAGGCAGCGCGGCTATCGTGGCTGGCCACGACGGGCGTTCCTTGCGCAGCTGTGCTCGAC
GTTGTCACTGAAGCGGGAAGGGACTGGCTGCTATTGGGCGAAGTGCCGGGGCAGGATCTCCTGTCATCTC
ACCTTGCTCCTGCCGAGAAAGTATCCATCATGGCTGATGCAATGCGGCGGCTGCATACGCTTGATCCGGC
TACCTGCCCATTCGACCACCAAGCGAAACATCGCATCGAGCGAGCACGTACTCGGATGGAAGCCGGTCTT
GTCGATCAGGATGATCTGGACGAAGAGCATCAGGGGCTCGCGCCAGCCGAACTGTTCGCCAGGCTCAAGG
CGAGCATGCCCGACGGCGAGGATCTCGTCGTGACCCATGGCGATGCCTGCTTGCCGAATATCATGGTGGA
AAATGGCCGCTTTTCTGGATTCATCGACTGTGGCCGGCTGGGTGTGGCGGACCGCTATCAGGACATAGCG
TTGGCTACCCGTGATATTGCTGAAGAGCTTGGCGGCGAATGGGCTGACCGCTTCCTCGTGCTTTACGGTA
TCGCCGCTCCCGATTCGCAGCGCATCGCCTTCTATCGCCTTCTTGACGAGTTCTTCTGAGCGGGACTCTG
GGGTTCGAAATGACCGACCAAGCGACGCCCAACCTGCCATCACGAGATTTCGATTCCACCGCCGCCTTCT
ATGAAAGGTTGGGCTTCGGAATCGTTTTCCGGGACGCCGGCTGGATGATCCTCCAGCGCGGGGATCTCAT
GCTGGAGTTCTTCGCCCACCCTAGGGGGAGGCTAACTGAAACACGGAAGGAGACAATACCGGAAGGAACC
CGCGCTATGACGGCAATAAAAAGACAGAATAAAACGCACGGTGTTGGGTCGTTTGTTCATAAACGCGGGG
TTCGGTCCCAGGGCTGGCACTCTGTCGATACCCCACCGAGACCCCATTGGGGCCAATACGCCCGCGTTTC
TTCCTTTTCCCCACCCCACCCCCCAAGTTCGGGTGAAGGCCCAGGGCTCGCAGCCAACGTCGGGGCGGCA
GGCCCTGCCATAGCCTCAGGTTACTCATATATACTTTAGATTGATTTAAAACTTCATTTTTAATTTAAAA
GGATCTAGGTGAAGATCCTTTTTGATAATCTCATGACCAAAATCCCTTAACGTGAGTTTTCGTTCCACTG
AGCGTCAGACCCCGTAGAAAAGATCAAAGGATCTTCTTGAGATCCTTTTTTTCTGCGCGTAATCTGCTGC
TTGCAAACAAAAAAACCACCGCTACCAGCGGTGGTTTGTTTGCCGGATCAAGAGCTACCAACTCTTTTTC
CGAAGGTAACTGGCTTCAGCAGAGCGCAGATACCAAATACTGTCCTTCTAGTGTAGCCGTAGTTAGGCCA
CCACTTCAAGAACTCTGTAGCACCGCCTACATACCTCGCTCTGCTAATCCTGTTACCAGTGGCTGCTGCC
AGTGGCGATAAGTCGTGTCTTACCGGGTTGGACTCAAGACGATAGTTACCGGATAAGGCGCAGCGGTCGG
GCTGAACGGGGGGTTCGTGCACACAGCCCAGCTTGGAGCGAACGACCTACACCGAACTGAGATACCTACA
GCGTGAGCTATGAGAAAGCGCCACGCTTCCCGAAGGGAGAAAGGCGGACAGGTATCCGGTAAGCGGCAGG
GTCGGAACAGGAGAGCGCACGAGGGAGCTTCCAGGGGGAAACGCCTGGTATCTTTATAGTCCTGTCGGGT
TTCGCCACCTCTGACTTGAGCGTCGATTTTTGTGATGCTCGTCAGGGGGGCGGAGCCTATGGAAAAACGC
CAGCAACGCGGCCTTTTTACGGTTCCTGGCCTTTTGCTGGCCTTTTGCTCACATGTTCTTTCCTGCGTTA
TCCCCTGATTCTGTGGATAACCGTATTACCGCCATGCAT
