>Addgene plasmid #20154 | YF-Tiam1 | addgene partial sequence | sequence record 26035 | 20154 with EGFP-C
CTCTCGGCATGGACGAGCTGTACAAGAGTGCTGGTGGTGGAGTGCAGGTGGAAACCATCTCCCCAGGAGA
CGGGCGCACCTTCCCCAAGCGCGGCCAGACCTGCGTGGTGCACTACACCGGGATGCTTGAAGATGGAAAG
AAATTTGATTCCTCCCGGGACAGAAACAAGCCCTTTAAGTTTATGCTAGGCAAGCAGGAGGTGATCCGAG
GCTGGGAAGAAGGGGTTGCCCAGATGAGTGTGGGTCAGAGAGCCAAACTGACTATATCTCCAGATTATGC
CTATGGTGCCACTGGGCACCCAGGCATCATCCCACCACATGCCACTCTCGTCTTCGATGTGGAGCTTCTA
AAACTGGAAAGTGCTGGTGGTAGTGCTGGTGGTAGTGCTGGTGGTAGTGCTGGTGGTAGTGCTGGTGGTC
CTCGAGCAATGAACCCCTCTGACCAGAGCCCATCTCCTCAGGACTCCACGGGGCCTCAGCTGGCGACCAT
GAGACAACTCTCGGATGCAGATAAGCTGCGCAAGGTGATCTGCGAGCTCCTGGAGACGGAGCGCACCTAC
GTGAAGGATTTAAACTGTCTTATGGAGAGATACCTAAAGCNTCTTCAAAAAGAAACTTTTCTCACNNAGG
ATGAGCTTGACGTGCTTTTTGGAAATTTAACGGAAATGGTAGAGTTTCAAGTAGAATTCCTTAAAACTCT
AGAAGATGGAGTGAGACTGGTACCTGATTTGGAAAAGCTTGAGAAGGTTGATCAATTTAAGAAAGTGCTG
TTCTCTCTGGGGGGATCA
